>Addgene plasmid #90227 | pLentiPGK Puro DEST ERKKTRClover | addgene full sequence | sequence record 195308 | Addgene NGS Result
AGGTGGCACTTTTCGGGGAAATGTGCGCGGAACCCCTATTTGTTTATTTTTCTAAATACATTCAAATATG
TATCCGCTCATGAGACAATAACCCTGATAAATGCTTCAATAATATTGAAAAAGGAAGAGTATGAGTATTC
AACATTTCCGTGTCGCCCTTATTCCCTTTTTTGCGGCATTTTGCCTTCCTGTTTTTGCTCACCCAGAAAC
GCTGGTGAAAGTAAAAGATGCTGAAGATCAGTTGGGTGCACGAGTGGGTTACATCGAACTGGATCTCAAC
AGCGGTAAGATCCTTGAGAGTTTTCGCCCCGAAGAACGTTTTCCAATGATGAGCACTTTTAAAGTTCTGC
TATGTGGCGCGGTATTATCCCGTATTGACGCCGGGCAAGAGCAACTCGGTCGCCGCATACACTATTCTCA
GAATGACTTGGTTGAGTACTCACCAGTCACAGAAAAGCATCTTACGGATGGCATGACAGTAAGAGAATTA
TGCAGTGCTGCCATAACCATGAGTGATAACACTGCGGCCAACTTACTTCTGACAACGATCGGAGGACCGA
AGGAGCTAACCGCTTTTTTGCACAACATGGGGGATCATGTAACTCGCCTTGATCGTTGGGAACCGGAGCT
GAATGAAGCCATACCAAACGACGAGCGTGACACCACGATGCCTGTAGCAATGGCAACAACGTTGCGCAAA
CTATTAACTGGCGAACTACTTACTCTAGCTTCCCGGCAACAATTAATAGACTGGATGGAGGCGGATAAAG
TTGCAGGACCACTTCTGCGCTCGGCCCTTCCGGCTGGCTGGTTTATTGCTGATAAATCTGGAGCCGGTGA
GCGTGGGTCTCGCGGTATCATTGCAGCACTGGGGCCAGATGGTAAGCCCTCCCGTATCGTAGTTATCTAC
ACGACGGGGAGTCAGGCAACTATGGATGAACGAAATAGACAGATCGCTGAGATAGGTGCCTCACTGATTA
AGCATTGGTAACTGTCAGACCAAGTTTACTCATATATACTTTAGATTGATTTAAAACTTCATTTTTAATT
TAAAAGGATCTAGGTGAAGATCCTTTTTGATAATCTCATGACCAAAATCCCTTAACGTGAGTTTTCGTTC
CACTGAGCGTCAGACCCCGTAGAAAAGATCAAAGGATCTTCTTGAGATCCTTTTTTTCTGCGCGTAATCT
GCTGCTTGCAAACAAAAAAACCACCGCTACCAGCGGTGGTTTGTTTGCCGGATCAAGAGCTACCAACTCT
TTTTCCGAAGGTAACTGGCTTCAGCAGAGCGCAGATACCAAATACTGTTCTTCTAGTGTAGCCGTAGTTA
GGCCACCACTTCAAGAACTCTGTAGCACCGCCTACATACCTCGCTCTGCTAATCCTGTTACCAGTGGCTG
CTGCCAGTGGCGATAAGTCGTGTCTTACCGGGTTGGACTCAAGACGATAGTTACCGGATAAGGCGCAGCG
GTCGGGCTGAACGGGGGGTTCGTGCACACAGCCCAGCTTGGAGCGAACGACCTACACCGAACTGAGATAC
CTACAGCGTGAGCTATGAGAAAGCGCCACGCTTCCCGAAGGGAGAAAGGCGGACAGGTATCCGGTAAGCG
GCAGGGTCGGAACAGGAGAGCGCACGAGGGAGCTTCCAGGGGGAAACGCCTGGTATCTTTATAGTCCTGT
CGGGTTTCGCCACCTCTGACTTGAGCGTCGATTTTTGTGATGCTCGTCAGGGGGGCGGAGCCTATGGAAA
AACGCCAGCAACGCGGCCTTTTTACGGTTCCTGGCCTTTTGCTGGCCTTTTGCTCACATGTTCTTTCCTG
CGTTATCCCCTGATTCTGTGGATAACCGTATTACCGCCTTTGAGTGAGCTGATACCGCTCGCCGCAGCCG
AACGACCGAGCGCAGCGAGTCAGTGAGCGAGGAAGCGGAAGAGCGCCCAATACGCAAACCGCCTCTCCCC
GCGCGTTGGCCGATTCATTAATGCAGCTGGCACGACAGGTTTCCCGACTGGAAAGCGGGCAGTGAGCGCA
ACGCAATTAATGTGAGTTAGCTCACTCATTAGGCACCCCAGGCTTTACACTTTATGCTTCCGGCTCGTAT
GTTGTGTGGAATTGTGAGCGGATAACAATTTCACACAGGAAACAGCTATGACCATGATTACGCCAAGCGC
GCAATTAACCCTCACTAAAGGGAACAAAAGCTGGAGCTGCAAGCTTAATGTAGTCTTATGCAATACTCTT
GTAGTCTTGCAACATGGTAACGATGAGTTAGCAACATGCCTTACAAGGAGAGAAAAAGCACCGTGCATGC
CGATTGGTGGAAGTAAGGTGGTACGATCGTGCCTTATTAGGAAGGCAACAGACGGGTCTGACATGGATTG
GACGAACCACTGAATTGCCGCATTGCAGAGATATTGTATTTAAGTGCCTAGCTCGATACATAAACGGGTC
TCTCTGGTTAGACCAGATCTGAGCCTGGGAGCTCTCTGGCTAACTAGGGAACCCACTGCTTAAGCCTCAA
TAAAGCTTGCCTTGAGTGCTTCAAGTAGTGTGTGCCCGTCTGTTGTGTGACTCTGGTAACTAGAGATCCC
TCAGACCCTTTTAGTCAGTGTGGAAAATCTCTAGCAGTGGCGCCCGAACAGGGACTTGAAAGCGAAAGGG
AAACCAGAGGAGCTCTCTCGACGCAGGACTCGGCTTGCTGAAGCGCGCACGGCAAGAGGCGAGGGGCGGC
GACTGGTGAGTACGCCAAAAATTTTGACTAGCGGAGGCTAGAAGGAGAGAGATGGGTGCGAGAGCGTCAG
TATTAAGCGGGGGAGAATTAGATCGCGATGGGAAAAAATTCGGTTAAGGCCAGGGGGAAAGAAAAAATAT
AAATTAAAACATATAGTATGGGCAAGCAGGGAGCTAGAACGATTCGCAGTTAATCCTGGCCTGTTAGAAA
CATCAGAAGGCTGTAGACAAATACTGGGACAGCTACAACCATCCCTTCAGACAGGATCAGAAGAACTTAG
ATCATTATATAATACAGTAGCAACCCTCTATTGTGTGCATCAAAGGATAGAGATAAAAGACACCAAGGAA
GCTTTAGACAAGATAGAGGAAGAGCAAAACAAAAGTAAGACCACCGCACAGCAAGCGGCCGCTGATCTTC
AGACCTGGAGGAGGAGATATGAGGGACAATTGGAGAAGTGAATTATATAAATATAAAGTAGTAAAAATTG
AACCATTAGGAGTAGCACCCACCAAGGCAAAGAGAAGAGTGGTGCAGAGAGAAAAAAGAGCAGTGGGAAT
AGGAGCTTTGTTCCTTGGGTTCTTGGGAGCAGCAGGAAGCACTATGGGCGCAGCGTCAATGACGCTGACG
GTACAGGCCAGACAATTATTGTCTGGTATAGTGCAGCAGCAGAACAATTTGCTGAGGGCTATTGAGGCGC
AACAGCATCTGTTGCAACTCACAGTCTGGGGCATCAAGCAGCTCCAGGCAAGAATCCTGGCTGTGGAAAG
ATACCTAAAGGATCAACAGCTCCTGGGGATTTGGGGTTGCTCTGGAAAACTCATTTGCACCACTGCTGTG
CCTTGGAATGCTAGTTGGAGTAATAAATCTCTGGAACAGATTTGGAATCACACGACCTGGATGGAGTGGG
ACAGAGAAATTAACAATTACACAAGCTTAATACACTCCTTAATTGAAGAATCGCAAAACCAGCAAGAAAA
GAATGAACAAGAATTATTGGAATTAGATAAATGGGCAAGTTTGTGGAATTGGTTTAACATAACAAATTGG
CTGTGGTATATAAAATTATTCATAATGATAGTAGGAGGCTTGGTAGGTTTAAGAATAGTTTTTGCTGTAC
TTTCTATAGTGAATAGAGTTAGGCAGGGATATTCACCATTATCGTTTCAGACCCACCTCCCAACCCCGAG
GGGACCCGACAGGCCCGAAGGAATAGAAGAAGAAGGTGGAGAGAGAGACAGAGACAGATCCATTCGATTA
GTGAACGGATCTCGACGGTATCGGTTAACTTTTAAAAGAAAAGGGGGGATTGGGGGGTACAGTGCAGGGG
AAAGAATAGTAGACATAATAGCAACAGACATACAAACTAAAGAATTACAAAAACAAATTACAAAAATTCA
AAATTTTATCGATCACGAGACTAGCCTCGAGAAGCTTGATATCGAATTCCACGGGGTTGGGGTTGCGCCT
TTTCCAAGGCAGCCCTGGGTTTGCGCAGGGACGCGGCTGCTCTGGGCGTGGTTCCGGGAAACGCAGCGGC
GCCGACCCTGGGTCTCGCACATTCTTCACGTCCGTTCGCAGCGTCACCCGGATCTTCGCCGCTACCCTTG
TGGGCCCCCCGGCGACGCTTCCTGCTCCGCCCCTAAGTCGGGAAGGTTCCTTGCGGTTCGCGGCGTGCCG
GACGTGACAAACGGAAGCCGCACGTCTCACTAGTACCCTCGCAGACGGACAGCGCCAGGGAGCAATGGCA
GCGCGCCGACCGCGATGGGCTGTGGCCAATAGCGGCTGCTCAGCAGGGCGCGCCGAGAGCAGCGGCCGGG
AAGGGGCGGTGCGGGAGGCGGGGTGTGGGGCGGTAGTGTGGGCCCTGTTCCTGCCCGCGCGGTGTTCCGC
ATTCTGCAAGCCTCCGGAGCGCACGTCGGCAGTCGGCTCCCTCGTTGACCGAATCACCGACCTCTCTCCC
CAGGGGGATCCACCGGTTCGTCGACTAGTCCAGTGTGGTGGAATTCTGCAGATATCAACAAGTTTGTACA
AAAAAGCAGGCTCCACCATGAAGGGCCGAAAGCCTCGGGACCTGGAACTTCCACTTAGCCCAAGCCTGCT
GGGTGGCCAGGGACCTGAACGGACTCCAGGATCAGGAACAAGCTCTGGTCTTCAGGCACCGGGGCCAGCG
CTTTCGCCCAGCAAGCGTAGCGGTCTCGAGGACCCAGCGACGCCATCGAAGAAGCCACGTACCCCATCGG
TGTCGTCAAGGCTGGAGCGCCTGACCCTCCAGTCCAGCTTTCAATTCCCATCCACTAGTATGGTGAGCAA
GGGCGAGGAGCTGTTCACCGGGGTTGTGCCCATCCTGGTCGAGCTGGACGGCGACGTAAACGGCCACAAG
TTCAGCGTCCGCGGCGAGGGCGAGGGCGATGCCACCAACGGCAAGCTGACCCTGAAGTTCATCTGCACCA
CCGGCAAGCTGCCCGTGCCCTGGCCCACCCTCGTGACCACCTTCGGCTACGGCGTGGCCTGCTTCAGCCG
CTACCCCGACCACATGAAGCAGCACGACTTCTTCAAGTCCGCCATGCCCGAAGGCTACGTCCAGGAGCGC
ACCATCTCTTTCAAGGACGACGGTACCTACAAGACCCGCGCCGAGGTGAAGTTCGAGGGCGACACCCTGG
TGAACCGCATCGAGCTGAAGGGCATCGACTTCAAGGAGGACGGCAACATCCTGGGGCACAAGCTGGAGTA
CAACTTCAACAGCCACAACGTCTATATCACGGCCGACAAGCAGAAGAACGGCATCAAGGCTAACTTCAAG
ATCCGCCACAACGTTGAGGACGGCAGCGTGCAGCTCGCCGACCACTACCAGCAGAACACCCCCATCGGCG
ACGGCCCCGTGCTGCTGCCCGACAACCACTACCTGAGCCATCAGTCCGCCCTGAGCAAAGACCCCAACGA
GAAGCGCGATCACATGGTCCTGCTGGAGTTCGTGACCGCCGCCTAAGCGGCCGCACTCGAGATATCTAGA
CCCAGCTTTCTTGTACAAAGTGGTTGATATCCAGCACAGTGGCGGCCGCTCGACAATCAACCTCTGGATT
ACAAAATTTGTGAAAGATTGACTGGTATTCTTAACTATGTTGCTCCTTTTACGCTATGTGGATACGCTGC
TTTAATGCCTTTGTATCATGCTATTGCTTCCCGTATGGCTTTCATTTTCTCCTCCTTGTATAAATCCTGG
TTGCTGTCTCTTTATGAGGAGTTGTGGCCCGTTGTCAGGCAACGTGGCGTGGTGTGCACTGTGTTTGCTG
ACGCAACCCCCACTGGTTGGGGCATTGCCACCACCTGTCAGCTCCTTTCCGGGACTTTCGCTTTCCCCCT
CCCTATTGCCACGGCGGAACTCATCGCCGCCTGCCTTGCCCGCTGCTGGACAGGGGCTCGGCTGTTGGGC
ACTGACAATTCCGTGGTGTTGTCGGGGAAGCTGACGTCCTTTCCATGGCTGCTCGCCTGTGTTGCCACCT
GGATTCTGCGCGGGACGTCCTTCTGCTACGTCCCTTCGGCCCTCAATCCAGCGGACCTTCCTTCCCGCGG
CCTGCTGCCGGCTCTGCGGCCTCTTCCGCGTCTTCGCCTTCGCCCTCAGACGAGTCGGATCTCCCTTTGG
GCCGCCTCCCCGCCTGGAATTCTACCGGGTAGGGGAGGCGCTTTTCCCAAGGCAGTCTGGAGCATGCGCT
TTAGCAGCCCCGCTGGGCACTTGGCGCTACACAAGTGGCCTCTGGCCTCGCACACATTCCACATCCACCG
GTAGGCGCCAACCGGCTCCGTTCTTTGGTGGCCCCTTCGCGCCACCTTCTACTCCTCCCCTAGTCAGGAA
GTTCCCCCCCGCCCCGCAGCTCGCGTCGTGCAGGACGTGACAAATGGAAGTAGCACGTCTCACTAGTCTC
GTGCAGATGGACAGCACCGCTGAGCAATGGAAGCGGGTAGGCCTTTGGGGCAGCGGCCAATAGCAGCTTT
GCTCCTTCGCTTTCTGGGCTCAGAGGCTGGGAAGGGGTGGGTCCGGGGGCGGGCTCAGGGGCGGGCTCAG
GGGCGGGGCGGGCGCCCGAAGGTCCTCCGGAGGCCCGGCATTCTGCACGCTTCAAAAGCGCACGTCTGCC
GCGCTGTTCTCCTCTTCCTCATCTCCGGGCCTTTCGACCTGCAGCCCAAGCTTACCATGACCGAGTACAA
GCCCACGGTGCGCCTCGCCACCCGCGACGACGTCCCCAGGGCCGTACGCACCCTCGCCGCCGCGTTCGCC
GACTACCCCGCCACGCGCCACACCGTCGATCCGGACCGCCACATCGAGCGGGTCACCGAGCTGCAAGAAC
TCTTCCTCACGCGCGTCGGGCTCGACATCGGCAAGGTGTGGGTCGCGGACGACGGCGCCGCGGTGGCGGT
CTGGACCACGCCGGAGAGCGTCGAAGCGGGGGCGGTGTTCGCCGAGATCGGCCCGCGCATGGCCGAGTTG
AGCGGTTCCCGGCTGGCCGCGCAGCAACAGATGGAAGGCCTCCTGGCGCCGCACCGGCCCAAGGAGCCCG
CGTGGTTCCTGGCCACCGTCGGCGTCTCGCCCGACCACCAGGGCAAGGGTCTGGGCAGCGCCGTCGTGCT
CCCCGGAGTGGAGGCGGCCGAGCGCGCCGGGGTGCCCGCCTTCCTGGAGACCTCCGCGCCCCGCAACCTC
CCCTTCTACGAGCGGCTCGGCTTCACCGTCACCGCCGACGTCGAGGTGCCCGAAGGACCGCGCACCTGGT
GCATGACCCGCAAGCCCGGTGCCTGACGCCCGCCCCACGACCCGCAGCGCCCGACCGAAAGGAGCGCACG
ACCCCATGCATCTCGAGGGCCCGGTACCTTTAAGACCAATGACTTACAAGGCAGCTGTAGATCTTAGCCA
CTTTTTAAAAGAAAAGGGGGGACTGGAAGGGCTAGCTCACTCCCAACGAAGACAAGATCTGCTTTTTGCT
TGTACTGGGTCTCTCTGGTTAGACCAGATCTGAGCCTGGGAGCTCTCTGGCTAACTAGGGAACCCACTGC
TTAAGCCTCAATAAAGCTTGCCTTGAGTGCTTCAAGTAGTGTGTGCCCGTCTGTTGTGTGACTCTGGTAA
CTAGAGATCCCTCAGACCCTTTTAGTCAGTGTGGAAAATCTCTAGCAGTAGTAGTTCATGTCATCTTATT
ATTCAGTATTTATAACTTGCAAAGAAATGAATATCAGAGAGTGAGAGGAACTTGTTTATTGCAGCTTATA
ATGGTTACAAATAAAGCAATAGCATCACAAATTTCACAAATAAAGCATTTTTTTCACTGCATTCTAGTTG
TGGTTTGTCCAAACTCATCAATGTATCTTATCATGTCTGGCTCTAGCTATCCCGCCCCTAACTCCGCCCA
TCCCGCCCCTAACTCCGCCCAGTTCCGCCCATTCTCCGCCCCATGGCTGACTAATTTTTTTTATTTATGC
AGAGGCCGAGGCCGCCTCGGCCTCTGAGCTATTCCAGAAGTAGTGAGGAGGCTTTTTTGGAGGCCTAGGG
ACGTACCCAATTCGCCCTATAGTGAGTCGTATTACGCGCGCTCACTGGCCGTCGTTTTACAACGTCGTGA
CTGGGAAAACCCTGGCGTTACCCAACTTAATCGCCTTGCAGCACATCCCCCTTTCGCCAGCTGGCGTAAT
AGCGAAGAGGCCCGCACCGATCGCCCTTCCCAACAGTTGCGCAGCCTGAATGGCGAATGGG
[124 nt withheld, positions 8462-8585]
C
[91 nt withheld, positions 8587-8677]
A
[49 nt withheld, positions 8679-8727]
CCTTTGACGTTGGAGTCCACGTTCTTT
[37 nt withheld, positions 8755-8791]
ACCCTATCTCGGTCTATTCTTTTGATTTATAAGGGATTTTGCCGATTTCGGCCTATTGGTTAAAAAATGA
GCTGATTTAACAAAAATTTAACGCGAATTTTAACAAAATATTAACGCTTACAATTT
Features (pLannotate 1.2.2; 31 found; start..end, strand, type, name):
     26..130     +  promoter       AmpR promoter: bla
    131..991     +  CDS            AmpR: β-lactamase; bla; confers resistance to ampicillin, carbenicillin, and related antibiotics
   1162..1750    +  rep_origin     ori: high-copy-number ColE1/pMB1/pBR322/pUC origin of replication
   1933..2025    +  CDS            lacI (fragment): lac repressor; lacI; The lac repressor binds to the lac operator to inhibit transcription in E. coli. This inhibition can be relieved by adding lactose or isopropyl-β-D-thiogalactopyranoside (IPTG).
   2038..2059    +  protein_bind   CAP binding site: CAP binding activates transcription in the presence of cAMP. E. coli catabolite activator protein
   2074..2104    +  promoter       lac promoter: promoter for the E. coli lac operon
   2112..2128    +  protein_bind   lac operator: The lac repressor binds to the lac operator to inhibit transcription in E. coli. This inhibition can be relieved by adding lactose or isopropyl-β-D-thiogalactopyranoside (IPTG). lac repressor encoded by lacI
   2173..2191    +  promoter       T3 promoter: promoter for bacteriophage T3 RNA polymerase
   2219..2445    +  promoter       RSV promoter: Rous sarcoma virus enhancer/promoter
   2446..2626    +  LTR            5' LTR (truncated): truncated 5' long terminal repeat (LTR) from HIV-1
   2673..2798    +  misc_feature   HIV-1 Ψ: packaging signal of human immunodeficiency virus type 1
   2782..3145    +  CDS            HIV-1 gag (fragment): gag protein from human immunodeficiency virus 1; gag
   3291..3524    +  misc_feature   RRE: The Rev response element (RRE) of HIV-1 allows for Rev-dependent mRNA export from the nucleus to the cytoplasm.
   3901..4001    +  CDS            Rev (fragment): human immunodeficiency virus 1 (HIV-1) Rev protein; rev; enhances nuclear export of unspliced and incompletely spliced viral mRNAs
   4020..4137    +  misc_feature   cPPT/CTS: central polypurine tract and central termination sequence of HIV-1
   4157..4180    -  misc_feature   MCS (fragment): pBluescript multiple cloning site
   4183..4693    +  promoter       hPGK promoter: human phosphoglycerate kinase 1 promoter
   4748..4772    +  protein_bind   attB1: mutant version of attB; recombination site for the Gateway® BP reaction BP Clonase™
   4781..5026    +  CDS            Elk1 (fragment): ELK1_MOUSE - Experimental evidence at protein level: Swiss-Prot protein existence level 1. Transcription factor that binds to purine-rich DNA sequences. Forms a ternary complex with SRF and the ETS and SRF motifs of the serum response element (SRE) on the promoter region of immediate early genes such as FOS and IER2 (By similarity). Induces target gene transcription upon JNK-signaling pathway stimulation (By similarity). From Mus musculus (Mouse).
   5030..5713    +  CDS            Clover: Clover is a basic (constitutively fluorescent) green/yellow fluorescent protein published in 2012, derived from Aequorea victoria. It is reported to be a rapidly-maturing weak dimer with high acid sensitivity.
   5740..5764    -  protein_bind   attB2: mutant version of attB; recombination site for the Gateway® BP reaction BP Clonase™
   5795..6383    +  misc_feature   WPRE: woodchuck hepatitis virus posttranscriptional regulatory element
   6397..6896    +  promoter       PGK promoter: mouse phosphoglycerate kinase 1 promoter
   6917..7516    +  CDS            PuroR: puromycin N-acetyltransferase; pac from Streptomyces alboniger; confers resistance to puromycin
   7584..7721    +  CDS            nef (fragment): NEF_HV1LA - Experimental evidence at protein level: Swiss-Prot protein existence level 1. Extracellular Nef protein targets CD4(+) T-lymphocytes for apoptosis by interacting with CXCR4 surface receptors. From Human immunodeficiency virus type 1 group M subtype B (isolate Lai) (HIV-1).
   7707..7887    +  LTR            5' LTR (truncated): truncated 5' long terminal repeat (LTR) from HIV-1
   7959..8080    +  polyA_signal   SV40 poly(A) signal: SV40 polyadenylation signal
   8120..8255    +  rep_origin     SV40 ori: SV40 origin of replication
   8276..8294    -  promoter       T7 promoter: promoter for bacteriophage T7 RNA polymerase
   8302..8457    +  CDS            lacZα (fragment): LacZα fragment of β-galactosidase; lacZ fragment
   8462..8890    +  rep_origin     f1 ori (sequence partly withheld): f1 bacteriophage origin of replication; arrow indicates direction of (+) strand synthesis
