[The description below was written by a language model from this plasmid's Addgene catalogue record and pLannotate feature annotations shown in this document.]
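Description:
pLentiPGK Puro DEST ERKKTRClover is a lentiviral mammalian expression plasmid of about 8.9 kb built on the pLENTI PGK Puro DEST (w529-2) Gateway destination backbone. In bacteria it is maintained through a high-copy ColE1/pUC-type origin and ampicillin resistance (β-lactamase); an f1 origin and remnants of a pBluescript-type lac/lacZα region with T3 and T7 promoters are also annotated. The viral portion has an RSV promoter driving a truncated HIV-1 5' LTR, so that genomic RNA is produced without Tat, followed by the Ψ packaging signal with a gag fragment, the Rev response element for Rev-dependent nuclear export, and the cPPT/CTS. A second truncated LTR, annotated downstream alongside a nef fragment, closes the transfer cassette and is followed by an SV40 poly(A) signal and SV40 origin.

The payload sits between attB1 and attB2 sites, which are the scars of the Gateway recombination that installed it. A human PGK promoter drives the ERK kinase translocation reporter, annotated as a fragment derived from mouse Elk1, fused at its C terminus to the green/yellow fluorescent protein mClover. Kinase translocation reporters convert phosphorylation by the target kinase into a change in nucleocytoplasmic distribution, so ERK activity can be read out from the ratio of cytoplasmic to nuclear fluorescence in individual living cells. A WPRE follows the reporter to enhance transcript expression, and a separate mouse PGK promoter drives puromycin N-acetyltransferase, allowing selection of transduced cells. The construct is intended for producing lentivirus to generate stable reporter cell lines for live-cell, single-cell imaging of ERK signalling dynamics.
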