Addgene plasmid #90227: pLentiPGK Puro DEST ERKKTRClover
Purpose: Lentiviral vector to express ERK KTR mClover under PGK promoter (With Puromycin Resistance)
Depositing lab: Markus Covert. Depositing organization: Stanford University. Publication: Live-cell measurements of kinase activity in single cells using translocation reporters. Kudo T, Jeknic S, Macklin DN, Akhter S, Hughey JJ, Regot S, Covert MW. Nat Protoc. 2018 Jan;13(1):155-169. doi: 10.1038/nprot.2017.128. Epub 2017 Dec 21. PubMed 29266096.
Backbone
  Vector backbone: pLENTI PGK Puro DEST (w529-2)
  Backbone manufacturer: Eric Campeau Lab (Addgene Plasmid 19068)
  Vector type: Mammalian Expression, Lentiviral
  Selectable markers: Puromycin
Growth in bacteria
  Bacterial resistance: Ampicillin, 100 μg/mL
  Growth temperature: 30°C
  Growth strain: NEB Stable
  Copy number: Unknown
Gene/Insert
  Gene/Insert name: ERK Kinase Translocation Reporter
  Species: H. sapiens (human), M. musculus (mouse)
  Promoter: PGK
  Tag / fusion protein: mClover (C terminal on insert)
  Cloning method: Gateway Cloning
  Sequencing primers: 5′ ACCGAATCACCGACCTCTCT; 3′ GCAGCGTATCCACATAGCG
Terms and licenses: Academic/Nonprofit Terms; Industry Terms: Not Available to Industry
How to cite: pLentiPGK Puro DEST ERKKTRClover was a gift from Markus Covert (Addgene plasmid # 90227 ; http://n2t.net/addgene:90227 ; RRID:Addgene_90227)
